>Addgene plasmid #167843 | KIF21A | addgene full sequence | sequence record 329227 | Addgene NGS Result
ATCATGGAGATAATTAAAATGATAACCATCTCGCAAATAAATAAGTATTTTACTGTTTTCGTAACAGTTT
TGTAATAAAAAAACCTATAAATATTCCGGATTATTCATACCGTCCCACCATCGGGCGCGGATCTCGGTCC
GAAAACCATGCATCATCATCATCATCACAGCAGCGGCAGAGAAAACTTGTATTTCCAGGGCCTTCAGTGT
ATTCACATAGCTGAAGGGCATACAAAAGCTGTGCTCTGTGTGGATTCTACTGATGATCTCCTCTTCACTG
GATCAAAAGATCGTACTTGTAAAGTATGGAATCTGGTGACTGGGCAGGAAATAATGTCACTGGGGGGTCA
TCCCAACAATGTCGTGTCTGTAAAATACTGTAATTATACCAGTTTGGTCTTCACTGTATCAACATCTTAT
ATTAAGGTGTGGGATATCAGAGATTCAGCAAAGTGCATTCGAACACTAACGTCTTCAGGTCAAGTTACTC
TTGGAGATGCTTGTTCTGCAAGTACCAGTCGAACAGTAGCTATTCCTTCTGGAGAGAACCAGATCAATCA
AATTGCCCTAAACCCAACTGGCACCTTCCTCTATGCTGCTTCTGGAAATGCTGTCAGGATGTGGGATCTT
AAAAGGTTTCAGTCTACAGGAAAGTTAACAGGACACCTAGGCCCTGTTATGTGCCTTACTGTGGATCAGA
TTTCCAGTGGACAAGATCTAATCATCACTGGCTCCAAGGATCATTACATCAAAATGTTTGATGTTACAGA
AGGAGCTCTTGGGACTGTGAGTCCCACCCACAATTTTGAACCCCCTCATTATGATGGCATAGAAGCACTA
ACCATTCAAGGGGATAACCTATTTAGTGGGTCTAGAGATAATGGAATCAAGAAATGGGACTTAACTCAAA
AAGACCTTCTTCAGCAAGTTCCAAATGCACATAAGGATTGGGTCTGTGCCCTGGGAGTGGTGCCAGACCA
CCCAGTTTTGCTCAGTGGCTGCAGAGGGGGCATTTTGAAAGTCTGGAACATGGATACTTTTATGCCAGTG
GGAGAGATGAAGGGTCATGATAGTCCTATCAATGCCATATGTGTTAATTCCACCCACATTTTTACTGCAG
CTGATGATCGAACTGTGAGAATTTGGAAGGCTTGATGACGAAGCTTGTCGAGAAGTACTAGAGGATCATA
ATCAGCCATACCACATTTGTAGAGGTTTTACTTGCTTTAAAAAACCTCCCACACCTCCCCCTGAACCTGA
AACATAAAATGAATGCAATTGTTGTTGTTAACTTGTTTATTGCAGCTTATAATGGTTACAAATAAAGCAA
TAGCATCACAAATTTCACAAATAAAGCATTTTTTTCACTGCATTCTAGTTGTGGTTTGTCCAAACTCATC
AATGTATCTTATCATGTCTGGATCTGATCACTGATATCGCCTAGGAGATCCGAACCAGATAAGTGAAATC
TAGTTCCAAACTATTTTGTCATTTTTAATTTTCGTATTAGCTTACGACGCTACACCCAGTTCCCATCTAT
TTTGTCACTCTTCCCTAAATAATCCTTAAAAACTCCATTTCCACCCCTCCCAGTTCCCAACTATTTTGTC
CGCCCACAGCGGGGCATTTTTCTTCCTGTTATGTTTTTAATCAAACATCCTGCCAACTCCATGTGACAAA
CCGTCATCTTCGGCTACTTTTTCTCTGTCACAGAATGAAAATTTTTCTGTCATCTCTTCGTTATTAATGT
TTGTAATTGACTGAATATCAACGCTTATTTGCAGCCTGAATGGCGAATGGG
[124 nt withheld, positions 1802-1925]
C
[91 nt withheld, positions 1927-2017]
A
[49 nt withheld, positions 2019-2067]
CCTTTGACGTTGGAGTCCACGTTCTT
[37 nt withheld, positions 2094-2130]
ACCCTATCTCGGTCTATTCTTTTGATTTATAAGGGATTTTGCCGATTTCGGCCTATTGGTTAAAAAATGA
GCTGATTTAACAAAAATTTAACGCGAATTTTAACAAAATATTAACGCTTACAATTTAGGTGGCACTTTTC
GGGGAAATGTGCGCGGAACCCCTATTTGTTTATTTTTCTAAATACATTCAAATATGTATCCGCTCATGAG
ACAATAACCCTGATAAATGCTTCAATAATATTGAAAAAGGAAGAGTATGAGTATTCAACATTTCCGTGTC
GCCCTTATTCCCTTTTTTGCGGCATTTTGCCTTCCTGTTTTTGCTCACCCAGAAACGCTGGTGAAAGTAA
AAGATGCTGAAGATCAGTTGGGTGCACGAGTGGGTTACATCGAACTGGATCTCAACAGCGGTAAGATCCT
TGAGAGTTTTCGCCCCGAAGAACGTTTTCCAATGATGAGCACTTTTAAAGTTCTGCTATGTGGCGCGGTA
TTATCCCGTATTGACGCCGGGCAAGAGCAACTCGGTCGCCGCATACACTATTCTCAGAATGACTTGGTTG
AGTACTCACCAGTCACAGAAAAGCATCTTACGGATGGCATGACAGTAAGAGAATTATGCAGTGCTGCCAT
AACCATGAGTGATAACACTGCGGCCAACTTACTTCTGACAACGATCGGAGGACCGAAGGAGCTAACCGCT
TTTTTGCACAACATGGGGGATCATGTAACTCGCCTTGATCGTTGGGAACCGGAGCTGAATGAAGCCATAC
CAAACGACGAGCGTGACACCACGATGCCTGTAGCAATGGCAACAACGTTGCGCAAACTATTAACTGGCGA
ACTACTTACTCTAGCTTCCCGGCAACAATTAATAGACTGGATGGAGGCGGATAAAGTTGCAGGACCACTT
CTGCGCTCGGCCCTTCCGGCTGGCTGGTTTATTGCTGATAAATCTGGAGCCGGTGAGCGTGGGTCTCGCG
GTATCATTGCAGCACTGGGGCCAGATGGTAAGCCCTCCCGTATCGTAGTTATCTACACGACGGGGAGTCA
GGCAACTATGGATGAACGAAATAGACAGATCGCTGAGATAGGTGCCTCACTGATTAAGCATTGGTAACTG
TCAGACCAAGTTTACTCATATATACTTTAGATTGATTTAAAACTTCATTTTTAATTTAAAAGGATCTAGG
TGAAGATCCTTTTTGATAATCTCATGACCAAAATCCCTTAACGTGAGTTTTCGTTCCACTGAGCGTCAGA
CCCCGTAGAAAAGATCAAAGGATCTTCTTGAGATCCTTTTTTTCTGCGCGTAATCTGCTGCTTGCAAACA
AAAAAACCACCGCTACCAGCGGTGGTTTGTTTGCCGGATCAAGAGCTACCAACTCTTTTTCCGAAGGTAA
CTGGCTTCAGCAGAGCGCAGATACCAAATACTGTTCTTCTAGTGTAGCCGTAGTTAGGCCACCACTTCAA
GAACTCTGTAGCACCGCCTACATACCTCGCTCTGCTAATCCTGTTACCAGTGGCTGCTGCCAGTGGCGAT
AAGTCGTGTCTTACCGGGTTGGACTCAAGACGATAGTTACCGGATAAGGCGCAGCGGTCGGGCTGAACGG
GGGGTTCGTGCACACAGCCCAGCTTGGAGCGAACGACCTACACCGAACTGAGATACCTACAGCGTGAGCT
ATGAGAAAGCGCCACGCTTCCCGAAGGGAGAAAGGCGGACAGGTATCCGGTAAGCGGCAGGGTCGGAACA
GGAGAGCGCACGAGGGAGCTTCCAGGGGGAAACGCCTGGTATCTTTATAGTCCTGTCGGGTTTCGCCACC
TCTGACTTGAGCGTCGATTTTTGTGATGCTCGTCAGGGGGGCGGAGCCTATGGAAAAACGCCAGCAACGC
GGCCTTTTTACGGTTCCTGGCCTTTTGCTGGCCTTTTGCTCACATGTTCTTTCCTGCGTTATCCCCTGAT
TCTGTGGATAACCGTATTACCGCCTTTGAGTGAGCTGATACCGCTCGCCGCAGCCGAACGACCGAGCGCA
GCGAGTCAGTGAGCGAGGAAGCGGAAGAGCGCCTGATGCGGTATTTTCTCCTTACGCATCTGTGCGGTAT
TTCACACCGCATAGACCAGCCGCGTAACCTGGCAAAATCGGTTACGGTTGAGTAATAAATGGATGCCCTG
CGTAAGCGGGTGTGGGCGGACAATAAAGTCTTAAACTGAACAAAATAGATCTAAACTATGACAATAAAGT
CTTAAACTAGACAGAATAGTTGTAAACTGAAATCAGTCCAGTTATGCTGTGAAAAAGCATACTGGACTTT
TGTTATGGCTAAAGCAAACTCTTCATTTTCTGAAGTGCAAATTGCCCGTCGTATTAAAGAGGGGCGTGGC
CAAGGGCATGGTAAAGACTATATTCGCGGCGTTGTGACAATTTACCGAACAACTCCGCGGCCGGGAAGCC
GATCTCGGCTTGAACGAATTGTTAGGTGGCGGTACTTGGGTCGATATCAAAGTGCATCACTTCTTCCCGT
ATGCCCAACTTTGTATAGAGAGCCACTGCGGGATCGTCACCGTAATCTGCTTGCACGTAGATCACATAAG
CACCAAGCGCGTTGGCCTCATGCTTGAGCAGATTGATGAGCGCGGTGGCAATGCCCTGCCTCCGGTGCTC
GCCGGAGACTGCGAGATCATAGATATAGATCTCACTACGCGGCTGCTCAAACTTGGGCAGAACGTAAGCC
GCGAGAGCGCCAACAACCGCTTCTTGGTCGAAGGCAGCAAGCGCGATGAATGTCTTACTACGGAGCAAGT
TCCCGAGGTAATCGGAGTCCGGCTGATGTTGGGAGTAGGTGGCTACGTCTCCGAACTCACGACCGAAAAG
ATCAAGAGCAGCCCGCATGGATTTGACTTGGTCAGGGCCGAGCCTACATGTGCGAATGATGCCCATACTT
GAGCCACCTAACTTTGTTTTAGGGCGACTGCCCTGCTGCGTAACATCGTTGCTGCTCCATAACATCAAAC
ATCGACCCACGGCGTAACGCGCTTGCTGCTTGGATGCCCGAGGCATAGACTGTACAAAAAAACAGTCATA
ACAAGCCATGAAAACCGCCACTGCGCCGTTACCACCGCTGCGTTCGGTCAAGGTTCTGGACCAGTTGCGT
GAGCGCATACGCTACTTGCATTACAGTTTACGAACCGAACAGGCTTATGTCAACTGGGTTCGTGCCTTCA
TCCGTTTCCACGGTGTGCGTCACCCGGCAACCTTGGGCAGCAGCGAAGTCGAGGCATTTCTGTCCTGGCT
GGCGAACGAGCGCAAGGTTTCGGTCTCCACGCATCGTCAGGCATTGGCGGCCTTGCTGTTCTTCTACGGC
AAGGTGCTGTGCACGGATCTGCCCTGGCTTCAGGAGATCGGAAGACCTCGGCCGTCGCGGCGCTTGCCGG
TGGTGCTGACCCCGGATGAAGTGGTTCGCATCCTCGGTTTTCTGGAAGGCGAGCATCGTTTGTTCGCCCA
GGACTCTAGCTATAGTTCTAGTGGTTGGCTACGTATACTCCGGAATATTAATAG
Features (pLannotate 1.2.2; 16 found; start..end, strand, type, name):
      1..92      +  promoter       polyhedrin promoter: polh from Autographa californica; promoter for the baculovirus polyhedrin gene
    149..167     +  CDS            capTEV™ (fragment): composite tag for in vivo biotinylation, TEV protease cleavage, and 6xHis tagging
    202..1152    +  CDS            KIF21A (fragment): KI21A_HUMAN - Also known as KIAA1708, KIF2. Experimental evidence at protein level: Swiss-Prot protein existence level 1. Microtubule-binding motor protein probably involved in neuronal axonal transport. In vitro, has a plus-end directed motor activity. From Homo sapiens (Human).
   1184..1267    +  CDS            large T antigen (fragment): large T antigen from SV40 (simian virus 40)
   1290..1424    +  polyA_signal   SV40 poly(A) signal: SV40 polyadenylation signal
   1453..1618    -  mobile_element Tn7L: mini-Tn7 element (left end of the Tn7 transposon) Tn7
   1781..1797    +  CDS            lacZα (fragment): LacZα fragment of β-galactosidase; lacZ fragment
   1802..2256    +  rep_origin     f1 ori (sequence partly withheld): f1 bacteriophage origin of replication; arrow indicates direction of (+) strand synthesis
   2282..2386    +  promoter       AmpR promoter: bla
   2387..3247    +  CDS            AmpR: β-lactamase; bla; confers resistance to ampicillin, carbenicillin, and related antibiotics
   3418..4006    +  rep_origin     ori: high-copy-number ColE1/pMB1/pBR322/pUC origin of replication
   4192..4243    -  misc_feature   bom (fragment): basis of mobility region from pBR322
   4311..4535    -  mobile_element Tn7R: mini-Tn7 element (right end of the Tn7 transposon) Tn7
   4602..5135    -  CDS            GmR: gentamycin acetyltransferase; aacC1; confers resistance to gentamycin
   5305..5333    -  promoter       Pc promoter: intI1 (promoter lies within the coding sequence); class 1 integron promoter
   5311..5658    -  CDS            YPR2_ECOLX (fragment): Protein predicted: Swiss-Prot protein existence level 4. From Escherichia coli.
