[The description below was written by a language model from this plasmid's Addgene catalogue record and pLannotate feature annotations shown in this document.]
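Description:
KIF21A is a baculovirus transfer (donor) plasmid built on the pFBOH-MHL backbone from the Structural Genomics Consortium, designed to produce a fragment of the human kinesin family member KIF21A in insect cells for structure determination. The insert is 951 bp, introduced by ligation-independent cloning, and both the catalogue note ("may not be full ORF") and the feature annotation indicate that it encodes only part of the protein. KIF21A is a microtubule-binding, plus-end directed motor thought to act in neuronal axonal transport. The record links the clone to a deposited PDB structure but does not say which domain of the protein the fragment covers.

Expression is driven by the very late polyhedrin promoter of Autographa californica nucleopolyhedrovirus. This is followed by a backbone-encoded N-terminal 6xHis tag and TEV protease site, so the protein can be captured by metal-affinity chromatography and the tag then cleaved off. An SV40 polyadenylation signal terminates the transcript. The expression cassette, together with a gentamicin resistance gene under the Pc integron promoter, lies between the Tn7L and Tn7R mini-Tn7 ends. This arrangement is typical of Bac-to-Bac style donors, in which Tn7 transposition moves the cassette into a bacmid in E. coli, and the recombinant bacmid is then used to generate baculovirus in insect cells.

Outside the transposable segment, the 5,684 nt plasmid carries a high-copy ColE1/pUC-type origin and an ampicillin resistance gene (β-lactamase) for propagation and selection in standard E. coli strains. It also has an f1 origin for single-stranded DNA production. The short lacZα, bom and SV40 large T antigen annotations are backbone remnants rather than functional elements.
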