Addgene plasmid #167843: KIF21A
Purpose: Baculovirus expression for structure determination; may not be full ORF
Depositing lab: Cheryl Arrowsmith. Depositing organization: University of Toronto.
Backbone
  Vector backbone: pFBOH-MHL
  Backbone manufacturer: SGC (Addgene Plasmid #62304)
  Vector type: Baculovirus expression
Growth in bacteria
  Bacterial resistance: Ampicillin, 100 μg/mL
  Growth temperature: 37°C
  Growth strain: DH5alpha
  Copy number: High Copy
Gene/Insert
  Gene/Insert name: KIF21A (alt names: PDB ID: 7KLJ; SGC clone sample ID: PBC022-E05:C245165)
  Species: H. sapiens (human)
  Insert size (bp): 951
  Entrez Gene: KIF21A (a.k.a. CFEOM1, FEOM1, FEOM3A)
  Promoter: Polyhedrin
  Tag / fusion protein: 6xHis-TEV (N terminal on backbone)
  Cloning method: Ligation Independent Cloning
  Sequencing primers: 5′ pFBOH-fwd (5'-CCGGATTATTCATACCGTCCCACCA-3'); 3′ pFBOH-rev (5'-CTGATTATGATCCTCTAGTACTTCT-3')
Terms and licenses: Academic/Nonprofit Terms; Industry Terms: Not Available to Industry
Depositor comments: SGC link: http://www.thesgc.org/structures/7KLJ/
How to cite: KIF21A was a gift from Cheryl Arrowsmith (Addgene plasmid # 167843 ; http://n2t.net/addgene:167843 ; RRID:Addgene_167843)
