>Addgene plasmid #167843 | KIF21A | depositor partial sequence | sequence record 325791 | Insert Sequence
CTTCAGTGTATTCACATAGCTGAAGGGCATACAAAAGCTGTGCTCTGTGTGGATTCTACTGATGATCTCC
TCTTCACTGGATCAAAAGATCGTACTTGTAAAGTATGGAATCTGGTGACTGGGCAGGAAATAATGTCACT
GGGGGGTCATCCCAACAATGTCGTGTCTGTAAAATACTGTAATTATACCAGTTTGGTCTTCACTGTATCA
ACATCTTATATTAAGGTGTGGGATATCAGAGATTCAGCAAAGTGCATTCGAACACTAACGTCTTCAGGTC
AAGTTACTCTTGGAGATGCTTGTTCTGCAAGTACCAGTCGAACAGTAGCTATTCCTTCTGGAGAGAACCA
GATCAATCAAATTGCCCTAAACCCAACTGGCACCTTCCTCTATGCTGCTTCTGGAAATGCTGTCAGGATG
TGGGATCTTAAAAGGTTTCAGTCTACAGGAAAGTTAACAGGACACCTAGGCCCTGTTATGTGCCTTACTG
TGGATCAGATTTCCAGTGGACAAGATCTAATCATCACTGGCTCCAAGGATCATTACATCAAAATGTTTGA
TGTTACAGAAGGAGCTCTTGGGACTGTGAGTCCCACCCACAATTTTGAACCCCCTCATTATGATGGCATA
GAAGCACTAACCATTCAAGGGGATAACCTATTTAGTGGGTCTAGAGATAATGGAATCAAGAAATGGGACT
TAACTCAAAAAGACCTTCTTCAGCAAGTTCCAAATGCACATAAGGATTGGGTCTGTGCCCTGGGAGTGGT
GCCAGACCACCCAGTTTTGCTCAGTGGCTGCAGAGGGGGCATTTTGAAAGTCTGGAACATGGATACTTTT
ATGCCAGTGGGAGAGATGAAGGGTCATGATAGTCCTATCAATGCCATATGTGTTAATTCCACCCACATTT
TTACTGCAGCTGATGATCGAACTGTGAGAATTTGGAAGGCT
